Addgene plasmid #138259: pUC19-hsg(G:H)
Purpose: Expression of humanized mCherry-targeting sgRNAs to the left (G) and right (H) of iCas9 recognition sequences to be used in Traffic Light reporter system
Depositing lab: Xiao Wang. Depositing organization: Arizona State University. Publication: RNA-Guided Recombinase-Cas9 Fusion Targets Genomic DNA Deletion and Integration. Standage-Beier K, Brookhouser N, Balachandran P, Zhang Q, Brafman DA, Wang X. CRISPR J. 2019 Aug;2:209-222. doi: 10.1089/crispr.2019.0013. PubMed 31436506.
Backbone
  Vector backbone: pUC19
  Vector type: Mammalian Expression, CRISPR
Growth in bacteria
  Bacterial resistance: Ampicillin, 100 μg/mL
  Growth temperature: 37°C
  Growth strain: DH5alpha
  Copy number: High Copy
Gene/Insert
  Gene/Insert name: mCherry targeting sgRNAs G and H
  gRNA/shRNA sequence: G-GACGTACGAGTGCAAGCCTGG, H-GACAGACCTTACTCCAGAAGG
  Species: Synthetic
  Promoter: U6
  Cloning method: Restriction Enzyme; 5′ cloning site EcoRI (unknown if destroyed); 3′ cloning site XbaI (unknown if destroyed)
Terms and licenses: Academic/Nonprofit Terms; Industry Terms: Not Available to Industry
How to cite: pUC19-hsg(G:H) was a gift from Xiao Wang (Addgene plasmid # 138259 ; http://n2t.net/addgene:138259 ; RRID:Addgene_138259)
