[The description below was written by a language model from this plasmid's Addgene catalogue record and pLannotate feature annotations shown in this document.]
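Description:
pUC19-hsg(G:H) is a small (about 3.5 kb) pUC19-based plasmid that delivers two single guide RNAs to mammalian cells by transfection. It is a non-viral construct maintained in E. coli through the high-copy ColE1/pUC origin and selected with ampicillin via the β-lactamase gene and its native promoter. Remnants of the pUC19 cloning region are still annotated, including a lacZα fragment, the multiple cloning site, the lac promoter and operator, and the CAP binding site. The insert was placed between EcoRI and XbaI, and the record does not say whether those sites survived. No mammalian selection marker or reporter is annotated, so guide expression in mammalian cells would be transient.

The payload consists of two tandem guide cassettes in the same orientation. Each has a human U6 RNA polymerase III promoter followed by a short gap that fits a protospacer, then a Streptococcus pyogenes Cas9 guide RNA scaffold. Additional partial scaffold matches are annotated just downstream of each full scaffold, but the record does not explain their significance. The two synthetic guides, G and H, target a humanized mCherry sequence at positions to the left and right of the iCas9 recognition sequences in a Traffic Light reporter.

The plasmid encodes no Cas9 or recombinase, so the protein effector must be supplied from a separate construct. According to the associated publication, that effector is an RNA-guided recombinase-Cas9 fusion used for genomic deletion and integration. Paired flanking guides would position such a fusion on both sides of the target site, and the fluorescent reporter then reads out the editing outcome.
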