Features (pLannotate 1.2.2; 17 found; start..end, strand, type, name):
     75..118     +  misc_RNA       gRNA scaffold (fragment): guide RNA scaffold for the Streptococcus pyogenes CRISPR/Cas9 system
    149..389     +  promoter       U6 promoter: RNA polymerase III promoter for human U6 snRNA
    419..494     +  misc_RNA       gRNA scaffold: guide RNA scaffold for the Streptococcus pyogenes CRISPR/Cas9 system
    501..544     +  misc_RNA       gRNA scaffold (fragment): guide RNA scaffold for the Streptococcus pyogenes CRISPR/Cas9 system
    617..633     -  protein_bind   lac operator: The lac repressor binds to the lac operator to inhibit transcription in E. coli. This inhibition can be relieved by adding lactose or isopropyl-β-D-thiogalactopyranoside (IPTG). lac repressor encoded by lacI
    641..671     -  promoter       lac promoter: promoter for the E. coli lac operon
    686..707     -  protein_bind   CAP binding site: CAP binding activates transcription in the presence of cAMP. E. coli catabolite activator protein
    720..812     -  CDS            lacI (fragment): lac repressor; lacI; The lac repressor binds to the lac operator to inhibit transcription in E. coli. This inhibition can be relieved by adding lactose or isopropyl-β-D-thiogalactopyranoside (IPTG).
    995..1583    -  rep_origin     ori: high-copy-number ColE1/pMB1/pBR322/pUC origin of replication
   1754..2614    -  CDS            AmpR: β-lactamase; bla; confers resistance to ampicillin, carbenicillin, and related antibiotics
   2615..2719    -  promoter       AmpR promoter: bla
   2814..2849    +  CDS            rop (fragment): Rop protein, which maintains plasmids at low copy number; rop
   2951..3050    +  misc_feature   bom (fragment): basis of mobility region from pBR322
   3056..3213    -  CDS            lacZα (fragment): LacZα fragment of β-galactosidase; lacZ fragment
   3210..3266    +  misc_feature   MCS: pUC18/19 multiple cloning site
   3267..3507    +  promoter       U6 promoter: RNA polymerase III promoter for human U6 snRNA
   3537..68      +  misc_RNA       gRNA scaffold (across the origin): guide RNA scaffold for the Streptococcus pyogenes CRISPR/Cas9 system
>Addgene plasmid #138259 | pUC19-hsg(G:H) | addgene full sequence | sequence record 273638 | Addgene NGS Result
GCTAGAAATAGCAAGTTAAAATAAGGCTAGTCCGTTATCAACTTGAAAAAGTGGCACCGAGTCGGTGCTT
TTTTGTTTTAGAGCTAGAAATAGCAAGTTAAAATAAGGCTAGTCCGTTTTTAGCGCGTGCGCCAATTCTG
CAGACAGAGAGGGCCTATTTCCCATGATTCCTTCATATTTGCATATACGATACAAGGCTGTTAGAGAGAT
AATTGGAATTAATTTGACTGTAAACACAAAGATATTAGTACAAAATACGTGACGTAGAAAGTAATAATTT
CTTGGGTAGTTTGCAGTTTTAAAATTATGTTTTAAAATGGACTATCATATGCTTACCGTAACTTGAAAGT
ATTTCGATTTCTTGGCTTTATATATCTTGTGGAAAGGACGAAACACCGACAGACCTTACTCCAGAAGGGT
TTTAGAGCTAGAAATAGCAAGTTAAAATAAGGCTAGTCCGTTATCAACTTGAAAAAGTGGCACCGAGTCG
GTGCTTTTTTGTTTTAGAGCTAGAAATAGCAAGTTAAAATAAGGCTAGTCCGTTTTTAGCGCGTGCGCCA
ATTCTGCAGACAAAAAGCTTGGCGTAATCATGGTCATAGCTGTTTCCTGTGTGAAATTGTTATCCGCTCA
CAATTCCACACAACATACGAGCCGGAAGCATAAAGTGTAAAGCCTGGGGTGCCTAATGAGTGAGCTAACT
CACATTAATTGCGTTGCGCTCACTGCCCGCTTTCCAGTCGGGAAACCTGTCGTGCCAGCTGCATTAATGA
ATCGGCCAACGCGCGGGGAGAGGCGGTTTGCGTATTGGGCGCTCTTCCGCTTCCTCGCTCACTGACTCGC
TGCGCTCGGTCGTTCGGCTGCGGCGAGCGGTATCAGCTCACTCAAAGGCGGTAATACGGTTATCCACAGA
ATCAGGGGATAACGCAGGAAAGAACATGTGAGCAAAAGGCCAGCAAAAGGCCAGGAACCGTAAAAAGGCC
GCGTTGCTGGCGTTTTTCCATAGGCTCCGCCCCCCTGACGAGCATCACAAAAATCGACGCTCAAGTCAGA
GGTGGCGAAACCCGACAGGACTATAAAGATACCAGGCGTTTCCCCCTGGAAGCTCCCTCGTGCGCTCTCC
TGTTCCGACCCTGCCGCTTACCGGATACCTGTCCGCCTTTCTCCCTTCGGGAAGCGTGGCGCTTTCTCAT
AGCTCACGCTGTAGGTATCTCAGTTCGGTGTAGGTCGTTCGCTCCAAGCTGGGCTGTGTGCACGAACCCC
CCGTTCAGCCCGACCGCTGCGCCTTATCCGGTAACTATCGTCTTGAGTCCAACCCGGTAAGACACGACTT
ATCGCCACTGGCAGCAGCCACTGGTAACAGGATTAGCAGAGCGAGGTATGTAGGCGGTGCTACAGAGTTC
TTGAAGTGGTGGCCTAACTACGGCTACACTAGAAGAACAGTATTTGGTATCTGCGCTCTGCTGAAGCCAG
TTACCTTCGGAAAAAGAGTTGGTAGCTCTTGATCCGGCAAACAAACCACCGCTGGTAGCGGTGGTTTTTT
TGTTTGCAAGCAGCAGATTACGCGCAGAAAAAAAGGATCTCAAGAAGATCCTTTGATCTTTTCTACGGGG
TCTGACGCTCAGTGGAACGAAAACTCACGTTAAGGGATTTTGGTCATGAGATTATCAAAAAGGATCTTCA
CCTAGATCCTTTTAAATTAAAAATGAAGTTTTAAATCAATCTAAAGTATATATGAGTAAACTTGGTCTGA
CAGTTACCAATGCTTAATCAGTGAGGCACCTATCTCAGCGATCTGTCTATTTCGTTCATCCATAGTTGCC
TGACTCCCCGTCGTGTAGATAACTACGATACGGGAGGGCTTACCATCTGGCCCCAGTGCTGCAATGATAC
CGCGAGACCCACGCTCACCGGCTCCAGATTTATCAGCAATAAACCAGCCAGCCGGAAGGGCCGAGCGCAG
AAGTGGTCCTGCAACTTTATCCGCCTCCATCCAGTCTATTAATTGTTGCCGGGAAGCTAGAGTAAGTAGT
TCGCCAGTTAATAGTTTGCGCAACGTTGTTGCCATTGCTACAGGCATCGTGGTGTCACGCTCGTCGTTTG
GTATGGCTTCATTCAGCTCCGGTTCCCAACGATCAAGGCGAGTTACATGATCCCCCATGTTGTGCAAAAA
AGCGGTTAGCTCCTTCGGTCCTCCGATCGTTGTCAGAAGTAAGTTGGCCGCAGTGTTATCACTCATGGTT
ATGGCAGCACTGCATAATTCTCTTACTGTCATGCCATCCGTAAGATGCTTTTCTGTGACTGGTGAGTACT
CAACCAAGTCATTCTGAGAATAGTGTATGCGGCGACCGAGTTGCTCTTGCCCGGCGTCAATACGGGATAA
TACCGCGCCACATAGCAGAACTTTAAAAGTGCTCATCATTGGAAAACGTTCTTCGGGGCGAAAACTCTCA
AGGATCTTACCGCTGTTGAGATCCAGTTCGATGTAACCCACTCGTGCACCCAACTGATCTTCAGCATCTT
TTACTTTCACCAGCGTTTCTGGGTGAGCAAAAACAGGAAGGCAAAATGCCGCAAAAAAGGGAATAAGGGC
GACACGGAAATGTTGAATACTCATACTCTTCCTTTTTCAATATTATTGAAGCATTTATCAGGGTTATTGT
CTCATGAGCGGATACATATTTGAATGTATTTAGAAAAATAAACAAATAGGGGTTCCGCGCACATTTCCCC
GAAAAGTGCCACCTGACGTCTAAGAAACCATTATTATCATGACATTAACCTATAAAAATAGGCGTATCAC
GAGGCCCTTTCGTCTCGCGCGTTTCGGTGATGACGGTGAAAACCTCTGACACATGCAGCTCCCGGAGACG
GTCACAGCTTGTCTGTAAGCGGATGCCGGGAGCAGACAAGCCCGTCAGGGCGCGTCAGCGGGTGTTGGCG
GGTGTCGGGGCTGGCTTAACTATGCGGCATCAGAGCAGATTGTACTGAGAGTGCACCATATGCGGTGTGA
AATACCGCACAGATGCGTAAGGAGAAAATACCGCATCAGGCGCCATTCGCCATTCAGGCTGCGCAACTGT
TGGGAAGGGCGATCGGTGCGGGCCTCTTCGCTATTACGCCAGCTGGCGAAAGGGGGATGTGCTGCAAGGC
GATTAAGTTGGGTAACGCCAGGGTTTTCCCAGTCACGACGTTGTAAAACGACGGCCAGTGAATTCGAGCT
CGGTACCCGGGGATCCTCTAGAGTCGACCTGCAGGCATGCAAGCTTGAGGGCCTATTTCCCATGATTCCT
TCATATTTGCATATACGATACAAGGCTGTTAGAGAGATAATTGGAATTAATTTGACTGTAAACACAAAGA
TATTAGTACAAAATACGTGACGTAGAAAGTAATAATTTCTTGGGTAGTTTGCAGTTTTAAAATTATGTTT
TAAAATGGACTATCATATGCTTACCGTAACTTGAAAGTATTTCGATTTCTTGGCTTTATATATCTTGTGG
AAAGGACGAAACACCGACGTACGAGTGCAAGCCTGGGTTTTAGA
